Addgene plasmid #83696: MSCV-6NBC-GFP-PGK-Puro-Barcode19
Purpose: individual 6N barcode to make barcoded cell line variants
Depositing lab: Monte Winslow. Depositing organization: Stanford University. Publication: An in vivo multiplexed small-molecule screening platform. Gruner BM, Schulze CJ, Yang D, Ogasawara D, Dix MM, Rogers ZN, Chuang CH, McFarland CD, Chiou SH, Brown JM, Cravatt BF, Bogyo M, Winslow MM. Nat Methods. 2016 Sep 12. doi: 10.1038/nmeth.3992. PubMed 27617390.
Backbone
  Vector backbone: MSCV
  Vector type: Retroviral
  Selectable markers: Puromycin
Growth in bacteria
  Bacterial resistance: Ampicillin, 100 μg/mL
  Growth temperature: 37°C
  Growth strain: DH5alpha
  Copy number: High Copy
Gene/Insert
  Gene/Insert name: Barcode19
  Species: Synthetic
  Cloning method: Restriction Enzyme; 5′ cloning site BglII (destroyed during cloning); 3′ cloning site EcoRI (not destroyed)
  Sequencing primers: 5′ CCCTTGAACCTCCTCGTTCGACC
Terms and licenses: Academic/Nonprofit Terms; Industry Terms: Not Available to Industry
How to cite: MSCV-6NBC-GFP-PGK-Puro-Barcode19 was a gift from Monte Winslow (Addgene plasmid # 83696 ; http://n2t.net/addgene:83696 ; RRID:Addgene_83696)
