[The description below was written by a language model from this plasmid's Addgene catalogue record and pLannotate feature annotations shown in this document.]
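Description:
MSCV-6NBC-GFP-PGK-Puro-Barcode19 is a gamma-retroviral transfer plasmid built on the murine stem cell virus (MSCV) backbone, about 7.0 kb in size. It is one member of a series in which each plasmid carries a distinct synthetic six-nucleotide barcode, here number 19. In bacteria it is maintained through a high-copy ColE1/pUC-type origin and selected with ampicillin via the β-lactamase gene. The remaining backbone annotations (lac promoter and operator, and fragments of lacI, lacZα, rop, bom, TcR and env) are non-functional cloning remnants.

The proviral region is bounded by murine embryonic stem cell virus 5′ and 3′ LTRs. Downstream of the 5′ LTR lie the Ψ packaging signal and a truncated, start-codon-less gag segment, which together support efficient encapsidation of the genomic RNA when viral proteins are supplied in trans by a packaging cell line. No separate promoter is annotated upstream of EGFP, so it is presumably expressed from the LTR. An internal mouse PGK promoter then drives puromycin N-acetyltransferase, so transduced cells can be both visualised by green fluorescence and selected with puromycin. The barcode itself is too short to appear in the feature table. The record indicates that it was inserted between a BglII site (destroyed during cloning) and an EcoRI site, but its exact position relative to EGFP is not stated.

Because the barcode integrates stably with the provirus, each plasmid in the series can generate a heritably tagged cell line variant. According to the associated publication title, such variants were used in a multiplexed in vivo small-molecule screening platform. Presumably, differently barcoded populations are pooled and their relative abundance is read out by sequencing the barcode.
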