Features (pLannotate 1.2.2; 19 found; start..end, strand, type, name):
    579..920     +  misc_feature   MESV Ψ: packaging signal of murine embryonic stem cell virus
    987..1403    +  CDS            gag (truncated): truncated Moloney murine leukemia virus (MMLV) gag gene lacking the start codon
   1427..2143    +  CDS            EGFP: EGFP is a basic (constitutively fluorescent) green fluorescent protein published in 1996, derived from Aequorea victoria. It is reported to be a rapidly-maturing weak dimer with moderate acid sensitivity.
   2161..2660    +  promoter       PGK promoter: mouse phosphoglycerate kinase 1 promoter
   2681..3280    +  CDS            PuroR: puromycin N-acetyltransferase; pac from Streptomyces alboniger; confers resistance to puromycin
   3380..3894    +  LTR            3' LTR: 3' long terminal repeat from murine embryonic stem cell virus
   4087..4103    -  protein_bind   lac operator: The lac repressor binds to the lac operator to inhibit transcription in E. coli. This inhibition can be relieved by adding lactose or isopropyl-β-D-thiogalactopyranoside (IPTG). lac repressor encoded by lacI
   4111..4141    -  promoter       lac promoter: promoter for the E. coli lac operon
   4156..4177    -  protein_bind   CAP binding site: CAP binding activates transcription in the presence of cAMP. E. coli catabolite activator protein
   4190..4282    -  CDS            lacI (fragment): lac repressor; lacI; The lac repressor binds to the lac operator to inhibit transcription in E. coli. This inhibition can be relieved by adding lactose or isopropyl-β-D-thiogalactopyranoside (IPTG).
   4465..5053    -  rep_origin     ori: high-copy-number ColE1/pMB1/pBR322/pUC origin of replication
   5224..6084    -  CDS            AmpR: β-lactamase; bla; confers resistance to ampicillin, carbenicillin, and related antibiotics
   6085..6189    -  promoter       AmpR promoter: bla
   6284..6319    +  CDS            rop (fragment): Rop protein, which maintains plasmids at low copy number; rop
   6421..6520    +  misc_feature   bom (fragment): basis of mobility region from pBR322
   6526..6675    -  CDS            lacZα (fragment): LacZα fragment of β-galactosidase; lacZ fragment
   6675..6876    -  CDS            TcR (fragment): tetracycline efflux protein; tet; confers resistance to tetracycline
   6877..6975    +  CDS            env (fragment): murine leukemia virus gPr80 envelope polyprotein precursor; env; proteolytically cleaved into gp70SU and p15TM subunits
   7017..515     +  LTR            5' LTR (across the origin): 5' long terminal repeat from murine embryonic stem cell virus
>Addgene plasmid #83696 | MSCV-6NBC-GFP-PGK-Puro-Barcode19 | depositor full sequence | sequence record 159824 | Full Sequence
TGAAAGACCCCACCTGTAGGTTTGGCAAGCTAGCTTAAGTAACGCCATTTTGCAAGGCATGGAAAATACA
TAACTGAGAATAGAGAAGTTCAGATCAAGGTTAGGAACAGAGAGACAGCAGAATATGGGCCAAACAGGAT
ATCTGTGGTAAGCAGTTCCTGCCCCGGCTCAGGGCCAAGAACAGATGGTCCCCAGATGCGGTCCCGCCCT
CAGCAGTTTCTAGAGAACCATCAGATGTTTCCAGGGTGCCCCAAGGACCTGAAATGACCCTGTGCCTTAT
TTGAACTAACCAATCAGTTCGCTTCTCGCTTCTGTTCGCGCGCTTCTGCTCCCCGAGCTCAATAAAAGAG
CCCACAACCCCTCACTCGGCGCGCCAGTCCTCCGATAGACTGCGTCGCCCGGGTACCCGTATTCCCAATA
AAGCCTCTTGCTGTTTGCATCCGAATCGTGGACTCGCTGATCCTTGGGAGGGTCTCCTCAGATTGATTGA
CTGCCCACCTCGGGGGTCTTTCATTTGGAGGTTCCACCGAGATTTGGAGACCCCTGCCCAGGGACCACCG
ACCCCCCCGCCGGGAGGTAAGCTGGCCAGCGGTCGTTTCGTGTCTGTCTCTGTCTTTGTGCGTGTTTGTG
CCGGCATCTAATGTTTGCGCCTGCGTCTGTACTAGTTAGCTAACTAGCTCTGTATCTGGCGGACCCGTGG
TGGAACTGACGAGTTCTGAACACCCGGCCGCAACCCTGGGAGACGTCCCAGGGACTTTGGGGGCCGTTTT
TGTGGCCCGACCTGAGGAAGGGAGTCGATGTGGAATCCGACCCCGTCAGGATATGTGGTTCTGGTAGGAG
ACGAGAACCTAAAACAGTTCCCGCCTCCGTCTGAATTTTTGCTTTCGGTTTGGAACCGAAGCCGCGCGTC
TTGTCTGCTGCAGCGCTGCAGCATCGTTCTGTGTTGTCTCTGTCTGACTGTGTTTCTGTATTTGTCTGAA
AATTAGGGCCAGACTGTTACCACTCCCTTAAGTTTGACCTTAGGTCACTGGAAAGATGTCGAGCGGATCG
CTCACAACCAGTCGGTAGATGTCAAGAAGAGACGTTGGGTTACCTTCTGCTCTGCAGAATGGCCAACCTT
TAACGTCGGATGGCCGCGAGACGGCACCTTTAACCGAGACCTCATCACCCAGGTTAAGATCAAGGTCTTT
TCACCTGGCCCGCATGGACACCCAGACCAGGTCCCCTACATCGTGACCTGGGAAGCCTTGGCTTTTGACC
CCCCTCCCTGGGTCAAGCCCTTTGTACACCCTAAGCCTCCGCCTCCTCTTCCTCCATCCGCCCCGTCTCT
CCCCCTTGAACCTCCTCGTTCGACCCCGCCTCGATCCTCCCTTTATCCAGCCCTCACTCCTTCTCTAGGC
GCCGGAATTAGATCCAGAGTTCCACCATGGTGAGCAAGGGCGAGGAGCTGTTCACCGGGGTGGTGCCCAT
CCTGGTCGAGCTGGACGGCGACGTAAACGGCCACAAGTTCAGCGTGTCCGGCGAGGGCGAGGGCGATGCC
ACCTACGGCAAGCTGACCCTGAAGTTCATCTGCACCACCGGCAAGCTGCCCGTGCCCTGGCCCACCCTCG
TGACCACCCTGACCTACGGCGTGCAGTGCTTCAGCCGCTACCCCGACCACATGAAGCAGCACGACTTCTT
CAAGTCCGCCATGCCCGAAGGCTACGTCCAGGAGCGCACCATCTTCTTCAAGGACGACGGCAACTACAAG
ACCCGCGCCGAGGTGAAGTTCGAGGGCGACACCCTGGTGAACCGCATCGAGCTGAAGGGCATCGACTTCA
AGGAGGACGGCAACATCCTGGGGCACAAGCTGGAGTACAACTACAACAGCCACAACGTCTATATCATGGC
CGACAAGCAGAAGAACGGCATCAAGGTGAACTTCAAGATCCGCCACAACATCGAGGACGGCAGCGTGCAG
CTCGCCGACCACTACCAGCAGAACACCCCCATCGGCGACGGCCCCGTGCTGCTGCCCGACAACCACTACC
TGAGCACCCAGTCCGCCCTGAGCAAAGACCCCAACGAGAAGCGCGATCACATGGTCCTGCTGGAGTTCGT
GACCGCCGCCGGGATCACTCTCGGCATGGACGAGCTGTACAAGTAGCGGAGAATTCTACCGGGTAGGGGA
GGCGCTTTTCCCAAGGCAGTCTGGAGCATGCGCTTTAGCAGCCCCGCTGGGCACTTGGCGCTACACAAGT
GGCCTCTGGCCTCGCACACATTCCACATCCACCGGTAGGCGCCAACCGGCTCCGTTCTTTGGTGGCCCCT
TCGCGCCACCTTCTACTCCTCCCCTAGTCAGGAAGTTCCCCCCCGCCCCGCAGCTCGCGTCGTGCAGGAC
GTGACAAATGGAAGTAGCACGTCTCACTAGTCTCGTGCAGATGGACAGCACCGCTGAGCAATGGAAGCGG
GTAGGCCTTTGGGGCAGCGGCCAATAGCAGCTTTGCTCCTTCGCTTTCTGGGCTCAGAGGCTGGGAAGGG
GTGGGTCCGGGGGCGGGCTCAGGGGCGGGCTCAGGGGCGGGGCGGGCGCCCGAAGGTCCTCCGGAGGCCC
GGCATTCTGCACGCTTCAAAAGCGCACGTCTGCCGCGCTGTTCTCCTCTTCCTCATCTCCGGGCCTTTCG
ACCTGCAGCCCAAGCTTACCATGACCGAGTACAAGCCCACGGTGCGCCTCGCCACCCGCGACGACGTCCC
CAGGGCCGTACGCACCCTCGCCGCCGCGTTCGCCGACTACCCCGCCACGCGCCACACCGTCGATCCGGAC
CGCCACATCGAGCGGGTCACCGAGCTGCAAGAACTCTTCCTCACGCGCGTCGGGCTCGACATCGGCAAGG
TGTGGGTCGCGGACGACGGCGCCGCGGTGGCGGTCTGGACCACGCCGGAGAGCGTCGAAGCGGGGGCGGT
GTTCGCCGAGATCGGCCCGCGCATGGCCGAGTTGAGCGGTTCCCGGCTGGCCGCGCAGCAACAGATGGAA
GGCCTCCTGGCGCCGCACCGGCCCAAGGAGCCCGCGTGGTTCCTGGCCACCGTCGGCGTCTCGCCCGACC
ACCAGGGCAAGGGTCTGGGCAGCGCCGTCGTGCTCCCCGGAGTGGAGGCGGCCGAGCGCGCCGGGGTGCC
CGCCTTCCTGGAGACCTCCGCGCCCCGCAACCTCCCCTTCTACGAGCGGCTCGGCTTCACCGTCACCGCC
GACGTCGAGGTGCCCGAAGGACCGCGCACCTGGTGCATGACCCGCAAGCCCGGTGCCTGACGCCCGCCCC
ACGACCCGCAGCGCCCGACCGAAAGGAGCGCACGACCCCATGCATCGATAAAATAAAAGATTTTATTTAG
TCTCCAGAAAAAGGGGGGAATGAAAGACCCCACCTGTAGGTTTGGCAAGCTAGCTTAAGTAACGCCATTT
TGCAAGGCATGGAAAATACATAACTGAGAATAGAGAAGTTCAGATCAAGGTTAGGAACAGAGAGACAGCA
GAATATGGGCCAAACAGGATATCTGTGGTAAGCAGTTCCTGCCCCGGCTCAGGGCCAAGAACAGATGGTC
CCCAGATGCGGTCCCGCCCTCAGCAGTTTCTAGAGAACCATCAGATGTTTCCAGGGTGCCCCAAGGACCT
GAAATGACCCTGTGCCTTATTTGAACTAACCAATCAGTTCGCTTCTCGCTTCTGTTCGCGCGCTTCTGCT
CCCCGAGCTCAATAAAAGAGCCCACAACCCCTCACTCGGCGCGCCAGTCCTCCGATAGACTGCGTCGCCC
GGGTACCCGTGTATCCAATAAACCCTCTTGCAGTTGCATCCGACTTGTGGTCTCGCTGTTCCTTGGGAGG
GTCTCCTCTGAGTGATTGACTACCCGTCAGCGGGGGTCTTTCATGGGTAACAGTTTCTTGAAGTTGGAGA
ACAACATTCTGAGGGTAGGAGTCGAATATTAAGTAATCCTGACTCAATTAGCCACTGTTTTGAATCCACA
TACTCCAATACTCCTGAAATAGTTCATTATGGACAGCGCAGAAGAGCTGGGGAGAATTAATTCGTAATCA
TGGTCATAGCTGTTTCCTGTGTGAAATTGTTATCCGCTCACAATTCCACACAACATACGAGCCGGAAGCA
TAAAGTGTAAAGCCTGGGGTGCCTAATGAGTGAGCTAACTCACATTAATTGCGTTGCGCTCACTGCCCGC
TTTCCAGTCGGGAAACCTGTCGTGCCAGCTGCATTAATGAATCGGCCAACGCGCGGGGAGAGGCGGTTTG
CGTATTGGGCGCTCTTCCGCTTCCTCGCTCACTGACTCGCTGCGCTCGGTCGTTCGGCTGCGGCGAGCGG
TATCAGCTCACTCAAAGGCGGTAATACGGTTATCCACAGAATCAGGGGATAACGCAGGAAAGAACATGTG
AGCAAAAGGCCAGCAAAAGGCCAGGAACCGTAAAAAGGCCGCGTTGCTGGCGTTTTTCCATAGGCTCCGC
CCCCCTGACGAGCATCACAAAAATCGACGCTCAAGTCAGAGGTGGCGAAACCCGACAGGACTATAAAGAT
ACCAGGCGTTTCCCCCTGGAAGCTCCCTCGTGCGCTCTCCTGTTCCGACCCTGCCGCTTACCGGATACCT
GTCCGCCTTTCTCCCTTCGGGAAGCGTGGCGCTTTCTCATAGCTCACGCTGTAGGTATCTCAGTTCGGTG
TAGGTCGTTCGCTCCAAGCTGGGCTGTGTGCACGAACCCCCCGTTCAGCCCGACCGCTGCGCCTTATCCG
GTAACTATCGTCTTGAGTCCAACCCGGTAAGACACGACTTATCGCCACTGGCAGCAGCCACTGGTAACAG
GATTAGCAGAGCGAGGTATGTAGGCGGTGCTACAGAGTTCTTGAAGTGGTGGCCTAACTACGGCTACACT
AGAAGGACAGTATTTGGTATCTGCGCTCTGCTGAAGCCAGTTACCTTCGGAAAAAGAGTTGGTAGCTCTT
GATCCGGCAAACAAACCACCGCTGGTAGCGGTGGTTTTTTTGTTTGCAAGCAGCAGATTACGCGCAGAAA
AAAAGGATCTCAAGAAGATCCTTTGATCTTTTCTACGGGGTCTGACGCTCAGTGGAACGAAAACTCACGT
TAAGGGATTTTGGTCATGAGATTATCAAAAAGGATCTTCACCTAGATCCTTTTAAATTAAAAATGAAGTT
TTAAATCAATCTAAAGTATATATGAGTAAACTTGGTCTGACAGTTACCAATGCTTAATCAGTGAGGCACC
TATCTCAGCGATCTGTCTATTTCGTTCATCCATAGTTGCCTGACTCCCCGTCGTGTAGATAACTACGATA
CGGGAGGGCTTACCATCTGGCCCCAGTGCTGCAATGATACCGCGAGACCCACGCTCACCGGCTCCAGATT
TATCAGCAATAAACCAGCCAGCCGGAAGGGCCGAGCGCAGAAGTGGTCCTGCAACTTTATCCGCCTCCAT
CCAGTCTATTAATTGTTGCCGGGAAGCTAGAGTAAGTAGTTCGCCAGTTAATAGTTTGCGCAACGTTGTT
GCCATTGCTACAGGCATCGTGGTGTCACGCTCGTCGTTTGGTATGGCTTCATTCAGCTCCGGTTCCCAAC
GATCAAGGCGAGTTACATGATCCCCCATGTTGTGCAAAAAAGCGGTTAGCTCCTTCGGTCCTCCGATCGT
TGTCAGAAGTAAGTTGGCCGCAGTGTTATCACTCATGGTTATGGCAGCACTGCATAATTCTCTTACTGTC
ATGCCATCCGTAAGATGCTTTTCTGTGACTGGTGAGTACTCAACCAAGTCATTCTGAGAATAGTGTATGC
GGCGACCGAGTTGCTCTTGCCCGGCGTCAATACGGGATAATACCGCGCCACATAGCAGAACTTTAAAAGT
GCTCATCATTGGAAAACGTTCTTCGGGGCGAAAACTCTCAAGGATCTTACCGCTGTTGAGATCCAGTTCG
ATGTAACCCACTCGTGCACCCAACTGATCTTCAGCATCTTTTACTTTCACCAGCGTTTCTGGGTGAGCAA
AAACAGGAAGGCAAAATGCCGCAAAAAAGGGAATAAGGGCGACACGGAAATGTTGAATACTCATACTCTT
CCTTTTTCAATATTATTGAAGCATTTATCAGGGTTATTGTCTCATGAGCGGATACATATTTGAATGTATT
TAGAAAAATAAACAAATAGGGGTTCCGCGCACATTTCCCCGAAAAGTGCCACCTGACGTCTAAGAAACCA
TTATTATCATGACATTAACCTATAAAAATAGGCGTATCACGAGGCCCTTTCGTCTCGCGCGTTTCGGTGA
TGACGGTGAAAACCTCTGACACATGCAGCTCCCGGAGACGGTCACAGCTTGTCTGTAAGCGGATGCCGGG
AGCAGACAAGCCCGTCAGGGCGCGTCAGCGGGTGTTGGCGGGTGTCGGGGCTGGCTTAACTATGCGGCAT
CAGAGCAGATTGTACTGAGAGTGCACCATATGCGGTGTGAAATACCGCACAGATGCGTAAGGAGAAAATA
CCGCATCAGGCGCCATTCGCCATTCAGGCTGCGCAACTGTTGGGAAGGGCGATCGGTGCGGGCCTCTTCG
CTATTACGCCAGCTGGCGAAAGGGGGATGTGCTGCAAGGCGATTAAGTTGGGTAACGCCAGGGTTTTCCC
AGTCACGACGTTGTAAAACGACGGCGCAAGGAATGGTGCATGCAAGGAGATGGCGCCCAACAGTCCCCCG
GCCACGGGGCCTGCCACCATACCCACGCCGAAACAAGCGCTCATGAGCCCGAAGTGGCGAGCCCGATCTT
CCCCATCGGTGATGTCGGCGATATAGGCGCCAGCAACCGCACCTGTGGCGCCGGTGATGCCGGCCACGAT
GCGTCCGGCGTAGAGGCGATTAGTCCAATTTGTTAAAGACAGGATATCAGTGGTCCAGGCTCTAGTTTTG
ACTCAACAATATCACCAGCTGAAGCCTATAGAGTACGAGCCATAGATAAAATAAAAGATTTTATTTAGTC
TCCAGAAAAAGGGGGGAA
