>Addgene plasmid #83696 | MSCV-6NBC-GFP-PGK-Puro-Barcode19 | addgene partial sequence | sequence record 165154 | pLXSN5 5'-CCCTTGAACCTCCTCGTTCGACC-3'
CAGCCCTCACTCCTTCTCTAGGCGCCGGAATTAGATCCAGAGTTCCACCATGGTGAGCAAGGGCGAGGAG
CTGTTCACCGGGGTGGTGCCCATCCTGGTCGAGCTGGACGGCGACGTAAACGGCCACAAGTTCAGCGTGT
CCGGCGAGGGCGAGGGCGATGCCACCTACGGCAAGCTGACCCTGAAGTTCATCTGCACCACCGGCAAGCT
GCCCGTGCCCTGGCCCACCCTCGTGACCACCCTGACCTACGGCGTGCAGTGCTTCAGCCGCTACCCCGAC
CACATGAAGCAGCACGACTTCTTCAAGTCCGCCATGCCCGAAGGCTACGTCCAGGAGCGCACCATCTTCT
TCAAGGACGACGGCAACTACAAGACCCGCGCCGAGGTGAAGTTCGAGGGCGACACCCTGGTGAACCGCAT
CGAGCTGAAGGGCATCGACTTCAAGGAGGACGGCAACATCCTGGGGCACAAGCTGGAGTACAACTACAAC
AGCCACAACGTCTATATCATGGCCGACAAGCAGAAGAACGGCATCAAGGTGAACTTCAAGATCCGCCACA
ACATCGAGGACGGCAGCGTGCAGCTCGCCGACCACTACCAGCAGAACACCCCCATCGGCGACGGCCCCGT
GCTGCTGCCCGACAACCACTACCTGAGCACCCAGTCCGCCCTGAGCAAAGACCCCAACGAGAAGCGCGAT
CACATGGTCCTGCTGGAGTTCGTGACCGCCGCCGGGATCACTCTCGGCATGGACGAGCTGTACAAGTAGC
GGAGAATTCTACCGGGTAGGGGAGGCGCTTTTCCCAAGGCAGTCTGGAGCATGCGCTTTAGCAGCCCCGC
TGGGCACTTGGCGCTACACAAGTGGCCTCTG
